Addgene plasmid #246289: p305N-6
Purpose: Evaluation of AtU6.1m3 promoter (Pol III promoter) sequence variation for CRISPR-Cas9 editing of mEGFP in a Nicotiana benthamiana reporter line
Depositing lab: Chung-Jui Tsai. Depositing organization: University of Georgia. Publication: A compendium of nonredundant short polymerase III promoters for CRISPR applications. Deguchi M, Sinclair KM, Patel A, Coile M, Ortega MA, Bewg WP, Tsai CJ. Plant Physiol. 2025 Jul 3;198(3):kiaf294. doi: 10.1093/plphys/kiaf294. PubMed 40673482.
Backbone
  Vector backbone: p305N
  Vector type: Plant Expression, CRISPR
Growth in bacteria
  Bacterial resistance: Kanamycin, 50 μg/mL
  Growth temperature: 37°C
  Growth strain: DH5alpha
  Copy number: High Copy
Gene/Insert
  Gene/Insert name: AtU6.1m3 promoter
  gRNA/shRNA sequence: CATGCCCGAAGGCTACGTCC
  Species: A. thaliana (mustard weed)
  Mutation: G-to-T (-57 from TSS) within USE
  Promoter: AtU6.1m3 promoter
  Cloning method: Gibson Cloning
Terms and licenses: Academic/Nonprofit Terms; Industry Terms: Not Available to Industry
How to cite: p305N-6 was a gift from Chung-Jui Tsai (Addgene plasmid # 246289 ; http://n2t.net/addgene:246289 ; RRID:Addgene_246289)
