[The description below was written by a language model from this plasmid's Addgene catalogue record and pLannotate feature annotations shown in this document.]
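Description:
p305N-6 is a plant CRISPR-Cas9 binary vector of about 12.8 kb built on the p305N backbone, designed for Agrobacterium-mediated T-DNA delivery into plants. The backbone carries a high-copy ColE1/pUC-type origin for propagation in E. coli together with the broad-host-range IncP oriV and its activating replication protein gene trfA, which allow maintenance in Agrobacterium. Bacterial selection is by kanamycin through an aphA-3 aminoglycoside phosphotransferase gene located outside the T-DNA. A small TetR fragment in the backbone appears to be a vestigial remnant.

Between the nopaline-type left and right border repeats lie three functional units. Next to the left border is an nptII (NeoR/KanR) gene, the usual plant-selectable marker, although its promoter and terminator are not annotated. The test cassette is a short Arabidopsis thaliana U6-1 snRNA promoter variant, AtU6.1m3, which carries a G-to-T substitution at position -57 from the transcription start site, within the upstream sequence element. This Pol III promoter drives a 20-nt spacer targeting mEGFP fused to the Streptococcus pyogenes gRNA scaffold. The spacer is what the automated annotation labels as an mVenus-derived fragment, reflecting homology among GFP-family sequences. Downstream is a S. pyogenes Cas9 coding sequence terminated by the Arabidopsis HSP18.2 terminator. The Cas9 promoter is not named in the record, and the "HST" fragments annotated upstream of Cas9 are probably spurious matches to Arabidopsis genomic sequence in that regulatory region rather than an expressed gene.

The construct is one of a series used to evaluate how sequence variation in short Pol III promoters affects guide expression, with editing of mEGFP in a Nicotiana benthamiana reporter line as the readout.
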