Features (pLannotate 1.2.2; 16 found; start..end, strand, type, name):
      1..589     +  rep_origin     ori: high-copy-number ColE1/pMB1/pBR322/pUC origin of replication
    778..805     -  CDS            TetR (fragment): tetracycline resistance regulatory protein; tetR
    829..1977    -  CDS            trfA: trans-acting replication protein that binds to and activates oriV
   2276..3070    -  CDS            KanR: aminoglycoside phosphotransferase; aphA-3; confers resistance to kanamycin
   3282..3913    -  rep_origin     oriV: incP origin of replication
   3993..4017    +  misc_feature   LB T-DNA repeat: left border repeat from nopaline C58 T-DNA
   4532..5326    -  CDS            NeoR/KanR: aminoglycoside phosphotransferase from Tn5; aph(3')-II (or nptII); confers resistance to neomycin, kanamycin, and G418 (Geneticin®)
   6261..6331    +  promoter       AtU6-1 promoter (fragment): promoter for the Arabidopsis thaliana U6-1 snRNA gene (Waibel and Filipowicz, 1990)
   6333..6352    +  CDS            VN155(I152L) (fragment): improved N-terminal fragment of mVenus for use in bimolecular fluorescence complementation (BiFC) (Kodama and Hu, 2010)
   6353..6428    +  misc_RNA       gRNA scaffold: guide RNA scaffold for the Streptococcus pyogenes CRISPR/Cas9 system
   6470..6841    +  CDS            HST (fragment): HSTC_ARATH - Also known as HPT2, VTE2-2. Experimental evidence at protein level: Swiss-Prot protein existence level 1. Involved in the synthesis of plastoquinone-9. Can use both homogentisic acid and 2,5-dihydroxyphenylacetic acid gamma-lactone as prenyl acceptors, and solanesyl diphosphate > farnesyl diphosphate > geranylgeranyl diphosphate >> phytyl diphosphate as prenyl donors. Do not catalyze the decardoxylation of homogentisate uncoupled from prenylation. From Arabidopsis thaliana (Mouse-ear cress).
   6993..7076    +  CDS            HST (fragment): HSTC_ARATH - Also known as HPT2, VTE2-2. Experimental evidence at protein level: Swiss-Prot protein existence level 1. Involved in the synthesis of plastoquinone-9. Can use both homogentisic acid and 2,5-dihydroxyphenylacetic acid gamma-lactone as prenyl acceptors, and solanesyl diphosphate > farnesyl diphosphate > geranylgeranyl diphosphate >> phytyl diphosphate as prenyl donors. Do not catalyze the decardoxylation of homogentisate uncoupled from prenylation. From Arabidopsis thaliana (Mouse-ear cress).
   7342..7416    +  CDS            HST (fragment): HSTC_ARATH - Also known as HPT2, VTE2-2. Experimental evidence at protein level: Swiss-Prot protein existence level 1. Involved in the synthesis of plastoquinone-9. Can use both homogentisic acid and 2,5-dihydroxyphenylacetic acid gamma-lactone as prenyl acceptors, and solanesyl diphosphate > farnesyl diphosphate > geranylgeranyl diphosphate >> phytyl diphosphate as prenyl donors. Do not catalyze the decardoxylation of homogentisate uncoupled from prenylation. From Arabidopsis thaliana (Mouse-ear cress).
   8112..12215   +  CDS            cas9: CAS9_STRP1 - Also known as csn1 From Streptococcus pyogenes serotype M1.
  12255..12503   +  terminator     HSP terminator: efficient transcription terminator from the Arabidopsis thaliana heat shock protein 18.2 gene (Nagaya et al., 2010)
  12522..12546   +  misc_feature   RB T-DNA repeat: right border repeat from nopaline C58 T-DNA
>Addgene plasmid #246289 | p305N-6 | addgene full sequence | sequence record 491182 | Addgene NGS Result
TTGAGATCCTTTTTTTCTGCGCGTAATCTGCTGCTTGCAAACAAAAAAACCACCGCTACCAGCGGTGGTT
TGTTTGCCGGATCAAGAGCTACCAACTCTTTTTCCGAAGGTAACTGGCTTCAGCAGAGCGCAGATACCAA
ATACTGTTCTTCTAGTGTAGCCGTAGTTAGGCCACCACTTCAAGAACTCTGTAGCACCGCCTACATACCT
CGCTCTGCTAATCCTGTTACCAGTGGCTGCTGCCAGTGGCGATAAGTCGTGTCTTACCGGGTTGGACTCA
AGACGATAGTTACCGGATAAGGCGCAGCGGTCGGGCTGAACGGGGGGTTCGTGCACACAGCCCAGCTTGG
AGCGAACGACCTACACCGAACTGAGATACCTACAGCGTGAGCTATGAGAAAGCGCCACGCTTCCCGAAGG
GAGAAAGGCGGACAGGTATCCGGTAAGCGGCAGGGTCGGAACAGGAGAGCGCACGAGGGAGCTTCCAGGG
GGAAACGCCTGGTATCTTTATAGTCCTGTCGGGTTTCGCCACCTCTGACTTGAGCGTCGATTTTTGTGAT
GCTCGTCAGGGGGGCGGAGCCTATGGAAAAACGCCAGCAACGCGGCCTTTTTACGGTTCCTGGCCTTTTG
CTGGCCTTTTGCTCACATGTTCTTTCCTGCGTTATCCCCTGATTCTGTGGATAACCGTATTACCGCCTTT
GAGTGAGCTGATACCGCTCGCCGCAGCCGAACGACCGAGCGCAGCGAGTCAGTGAGCGAGGAAGCGGAAG
AGGATCTCAGTAAAGCGCTGGCTGCTGAACCCCCAGCCGGAACTGACCCCACAAGGCCCTAGCGTTTGCA
ATGCACCAGGTCATCATTGACCCAGGCGTGTTCCACCAGGCCGCTGCCTCGCAACTCTTCGCAGGCTTCG
CCGACCTGCTCGCGCCACTTCTTCACGCGGGTGGAATCCGATCCGCACATGAGGCGGAAGGTTTCCAGCT
TGAGCGGGTACGGCTCCCGGTGCGAGCTGAAATAGTCGAACATCCGTCGGGCCGTCGGCGACAGCTTGCG
GTACTTCTCCCATATGAATTTCGTGTAGTGGTCGCCAGCAAACAGCACGACGATTTCCTCGTCGATCAGG
ACCTGGCAACGGGACGTTTTCTTGCCACGGTCCAGGACGCGGAAGCGGTGCAGCAGCGACACCGATTCCA
GGTGCCCAACGCGGTCGGACGTGAAGCCCATCGCCGTCGCCTGTAGGCGCGACAGGCATTCCTCGGCCTT
CGTGTAATACCGGCCATTGATCGACCAGCCCAGGTCCTGGCAAAGCTCGTAGAACGTGAAGGTGATCGGC
TCGCCGATAGGGGTGCGCTTCGCGTACTCCAACACCTGCTGCCACACCAGTTCGTCATCGTCGGCCCGCA
GCTCGACGCCGGTGTAGGTGATCTTCACGTCCTTGTTGACGTGGAAAATGACCTTGTTTTGCAGCGCCTC
GCGCGGGATTTTCTTGTTGCGCGTGGTGAACAGGGCAGAGCGGGCCGTGTCGTTTGGCATCGCTCGCATC
GTGTCCGGCCACGGCGCAATATCGAACAAGGAAAGCTGCATTTCCTTGATCTGCTGCTTCGTGTGTTTCA
GCAACGCGGCTTGCTTGGCCTCGCTGACCTGTTTTGCCAGGTCCTCGCCGGCGGTTTTTCGCTTCTTGGT
CGTCATAGTTCCTCGCGTGTCGATGGTCATCGACTTCGCCAAACCTGCCGCCTCCTGTTCGAGACGACGC
GAACGCTCCACGGCGGCCGATGGCGCGGGCAGGGCAGGGGGAGCCAGTTGCACGCTGTCGCGCTCGATCT
TGGCCGTAGCTTGCTGGGCCATCGAGCCGACGGACTGGAAGGTTTCGCGGGGCGCACGCATGACGGTGCG
GCTTGCGATGGTTTCGGCATCCTCGGCGGAAAACCCCGCGTCGATCAGTTCTTGCCTGTATGCCTTCCGG
TCAAACGTCCGATTCATTCACCCTCCTTGCGGGATTGCCCCGACTCACGCCGGGGCAATGTGCCCTTATT
CCTGATTTGATCCGCCTGGTGCCTTGGTGTCCAGATAATCCACCTTATCGGCAATGAAGTCGGTCCCGTA
GACCGTCTGGCCGTCCTTCTCGTACTTGGTATTCCGAATCTTGCCCTGCACGAATACCAGCGACCCCTTG
CCCAAATACTTGCCGTGGGCCTCGGCCTGAGAGCCAAAACACTTGATGCGGAAGAAGTCGGTGCGCTCCT
GCTTGTCGCCAGCATCGTTGCGCCACATCTAGGTACTAAAACAATTCATCCAGTAAAATATAATATTTTA
TTTTCTCCCAATCAGGCTTGATCCCCAGTAAGTCAAAAAATAGCTCGACATACTGTTCTTCCCCAATATC
CTCCCTGATCGACCGGACGCAGAAGGCAATGTCATACCACTTGTCCGCCCTGCCGCTTCTCCCAAGATCA
ATAAAGCCACTTACTTTGCCATCTTTCACAAAGATGTTGCTGTCTCCCAGGTCGCCGTGGGAAAAGACAA
GTTCCTCTTCGGGCTTTTCCGTCTTTAAAAAATCATACAGCTCGCGCGGATCTTTAAATGGGGTGTCTTC
TTCCCAGTTTTCGCAATCCACATCGGCCAGATCGTTATTCAGTAAGTAATCCAATTCGGCTAAGCGGCTG
TCTAAGCTATTCGTATAGGGACAATCCGATATGTCGATGGAGTGAAAGAGCCTGATGCACTCCGCATACA
GCTCGATAATCTTTTCAGGGCTTTGTTCATCTTCATACTCTTCCGAGCAAAGGACGCCATCGGCCTCACT
CATGAGCAGATTGCTCCAGCCATCATGCCGTTCAAGGTGCAGGACCTTTGGAACAGGCAGCTTTCCTTCC
AGCCATAGCATCATGTCCTTTTCCCGTTCCACATCATAGGTGGTCCCTTTATACCGGCTGTCCGTCATTT
TTAAATATAGGTTTTCATTTTCTCCCACCAGCTTATATACCTTAGCAGGAGACATTCCTTCCGTATCTTT
TACGCAGCGGTATTTTTCGATCAGTTTTTTCAATTCCGGTGATATTCTCATTTTAGCCATTTATTATTTC
CTTCCTCTTTTCTACAGTATTTAAAGATACCCCAAGAAGCTAATTATAACAAGACGAACTCCAATTCACT
GTTCCTTGCATTCTAAAACTTTAAATACCAGAAAACAGCTTTTTCAAAGTTGTTTTCAAAGTTGGCGTAT
AACATAGTATCGACGGAGCCGATTTTGAAACCACAATTATGGGTGATGCTGCCAACGCGAGAGCGGGCCG
GGAGGGTTCGAGAAGGGGGGGCACCCCCCTTCGGCGTGCGCGGTCACGCGCACAGGGCGCAGCCCTGGTT
AAAAACAAGGTTTATAAATATTGGTTTAAAAGCAGGTTAAAAGACAGGTTAGCGGTGGCCGAAAAACGGG
CGGAAACCCTTGCAAATGCTGGATTTTCTGCCTGTGGACAGCCCCTCAAATGTCAATAGGTGCGCCCCTC
ATCTGTCAGCACTCTGCCCCTCAAGTGTCAAGGATCGCGCCCCTCATCTGTCAGTAGTCGCGCCCCTCAA
GTGTCAATACCGCAGGGCACTTATCCCCAGGCTTGTCCACATCATCTGTGGGAAACTCGCGTAAAATCAG
GCGTTTTCGCCGATTTGCGAGGCTGGCCAGCTCCACGTCGCCGGCCGAAATCGAGCCTGCCCCTCATCTG
TCAACGCCGCGCCGGGTGAGTCGGCCCCTCAAGTGTCAACGTCCGCCCCTCATCTGTCAGTGAGGGCCAA
GTTTTCCGCGAGGTATCCACAACGCCGGCGGCTGCGGTGTCTCGCACACGGCTTCGACGGCGTTTCTGGC
GCGTTTGCAGGGCCATAGACGGCCGCCAGCCCAGCGGCGAGGGCAACCAGCCCGGTGAGCGTCTCTAGTG
GACTGATGGGCTGCCTGTATCGAGTGGTGATTTTGTGCCGAGCTGCCGGTCGGGGAGCTGTTGGCTGGCT
GGTGGCAGGATATATTGTGGTGTAAACAAATTGACGATTTAAATGGTAGGCGCGGCTTAATTAAGCGCTT
AATTAAGCGCTTAATTAAGCGCTTAATAAGCCGCGCCGTACCCCAATAGTCTCGACAGACACATAGCACC
TAACATTATTGCTTAAATTTACTATTTTTTTACTATATTATACTCAACCCAATGAGCATAAAGACTGTAA
AATCTCAAATTCCTGAGAAGCATATTTATCGATCCCACAGACTTGATAGTTCCATAATCCATACGCTGCA
GCCAAATTGCTAGTGTGTTGAACATTTAACACGTAGAGAACTAGAAAAGATATAAAACTAAGATTGATAT
CCAAAATAGACGAGAACAATAAGCAAAAACTCTTAGTTTTGAAATAAATCAACAATCCCGAGGGTTGTCA
CATACATCAAAAACGAAAATCCATATAGCAAAAAAAACTCTAAATTACCGTTCGACAAAAAGAGAAAACT
GATAGGACATTTGCTAAACATTAAAATCAAAATTTGGATCAAGCCGAATTCTCAGAAGAACTCGTCAAGA
AGGCGATAGAAGGCGATGCGCTGCGAATCGGGAGCGGCGATACCGTAAAGCACGAGGAAGCGGTCAGCCC
ATTCGCCGCCAAGCTCTTCAGCAATATCACGGGTAGCCAACGCTATGTCCTGATAGCGGTCCGCCACACC
CAGCCGGCCACAGTCGATGAATCCAGAAAAGCGGCCATTTTCCACCATGATATTCGGCAAGCAGGCATCG
CCATGGGTCACGACGAGATCATCGCCGTCGGGCATGCGCGCCTTGAGCCTGGCGAACAGTTCGGCTGGCG
CGAGCCCCTGATGCTCTTCGTCCAGATCATCCTGATCGACAAGACCGGCTTCCATCCGAGTACGTGCTCG
CTCGATGCGATGTTTCGCTTGGTGGTCGAATGGGCAGGTAGCCGGATCAAGCGTATGCAGCCGCCGCATT
GCATCAGCCATGATGGATACTTTCTCGGCAGGAGCAAGGTGAGATGACAGGAGATCCTGCCCCGGCACTT
CGCCCAATAGCAGCCAGTCCCTTCCCGCTTCAGTGACAACGTCGAGCACAGCTGCGCAAGGAACGCCCGT
CGTGGCCAGCCACGATAGCCGCGCTGCCTCGTCCTGCAGTTCATTCAGGGCACCGGACAGGTCGGTCTTG
ACAAAAAGAACCGGGCGCCCCTGCGCTGACAGCCGGAACACGGCGGCATCAGAGCAGCCGATTGTCTGTT
GTGCCCAGTCATAGCCGAATAGCCTCTCCACCCAAGCGGCCGGAGAACCTGCGTGCAATCCATCTTGTTC
AATCATCTCGAGACGTACCGCGCGATGCATTCGAAGATCGATCCTTCGCCTGGAGGAGAGAAATCAGTGG
CGCTGCGGCTTTTAGGGTTTCTTTGTTGATGGAATGAGAGTGTAAGCTCTGCCAGTGCCACTTTATTAGG
GTTTTACAAGCCCTTTTCTTCGTAATTGGGCCTGACATTTTGTGCCACTTGGGCCTTTAGAGATGAAAAT
GTATATTGGGCTTAAGTTGACTTGAAGGATAAATTAGTTTAGGATATTACGTTTTTTATGAGAATTGGTG
TGTCGGATACATGTATATGATGCATTCAAATATATGTATTCTAGATACATTTAAGTTTAGATACAATCTA
AAATGTGTCTTTAATTACAGGACTGTAACTAAAATACTTAATGTAAGAAGAATATTACTCCTTTAATAGC
TTTTGAGTATATCTAGTCTAACATCTTTTAAAAAAGTCTAATTTCTTTCATTTATTTTTCGAGCAATAGC
AAAGTGCATAATTATTTTTTTCTTCTAGAAATTCAGATTTGTTTCTCTAAATTTTGAGATTCTTTTCTCA
ATTTTGTATGTCTAGAGAACAATGTGTATTTTTCACTCTAGTTGGTTGTTACTTTGTTGAATGTTCTGAT
AAAAGTATATTGTTATTTCTGAAGTAGATATAAACCTTCATTTGGAAATTATACATAAATCAAAATCGTT
AATTATCTAGATCAAGATATATGCCCTTTTCCTAATGTATTTGATACATGCACCTAATTTCACTAGATGT
ATCTTTTCTATTTTTTAAATTATGAATAGTTAATTTTTTCCATATGTGTATTTGATACATACTTCATGAC
TTTAAAAAATTAATTATATACCAGATATATGTATTTAAAATTTGTTATGTATTTAAAGTATGTATATGAT
TATTCGATATTAATCTCTTCGATGAAGGCCTCAAAAGTACCACATCGCTTAGGTAAAGAAAGCAGCTGAG
TTTATATATGGTTAGAGACGAAGTAGTGATTGCATGCCCGAAGGCTACGTCCGTTTTAGAGCTAGAAATA
GCAAGTTAAAATAAGGCTAGTCCGTTATCAACTTGAAAAAGTGGCACCGAGTCGGTGCTTTTTTTACTAG
TGGAGCTCAACTTTTGATTCGCTATTTGCAGTGCACCTGTGGCGTTCATCACATCTTTTGTGACACTGTT
TGCACTGGTCATTGCTATTACAAAGGACCTTCCTGATGTTGAAGGAGATCGAAAGTAAGTAACTGCACGC
ATAACCATTTTCTTTCCGCTCTTTGGCTCAATCCATTTGACAGTCAAAGACAATGTTTAACCAGCTCCGT
TTGATATATTGTCTTTATGTGTTTGTTCAAGCATGTTTAGTTAATCATGCCTTTGATTGATCTTGAATAG
GTTCCAAATATCAACCCTGGCAACAAAACTTGGAGTGAGAAACATTGCATTCCTCGGTTCTGGACTTCTG
CTAGTAAATTATGTTTCAGCCATATCACTAGCTTTCTACATGCCTCAGGTGAATTCATCTATTTCCGTCT
TAACTATTTCGGTTAATTAAAGCACGAACACCATTACTGCATGTAGAAGCTTGATAAACTATCGCCACCA
ATTTATTTTTGTTGCGATATTGTTACTTTCCTCAGTATGCAGCTTTGAAAAGACCAACCCTCTTATCCTT
TAACAATGAACAGGTTTTTAGAGGTAGCTTGATGATTCCTGCACATGTGATCTTGGCTTCAGGCTTAATT
TTCCAGGTAAAGCATTATGAGATACTCTTATATCTCTTACATACTTTTGAGATAATGCACAAGAACTTCA
TAACTATATGCTTTAGTTTCTGCATTTGACACTGCCAAATTCATTAATCTCTAATATCTTTGTTGTTGAT
CTTTGGTAGACATGGGTACTAGAAAAAGCAAACTACACCAAGGTAAAATACTTTTGTACAAACATAAACT
CGTTATCACGGAACATCAATGGAGTGTATATCTAACGGAGTGTAGAAACATTTGATTATTGCAGGAAGCT
ATCTCAGGATATTATCGGTTTATATGGAATCTCTTCTACGCAGAGTATCTGTTATTCCCCTTCCTCTAGC
TTTCAATTTCATGGTGAGGATATGCAGTTTTCTTTGTATATCATTCTTCTTCTTCTTTGTAGCTTGGAGT
CAAAATCGGTTCCTTCATGTACATACATCAAGGATATGTCCTTCTGAATTTTTATATCTTGCAATAAAAA
TGCTTGTACCAATTGAAACACCAGCTTTTTGAGTTCTATGATCACTGACTTGGTTCTAACCAAAAAAAAA
AAAATGTTTAATTTACATATCTAAAAGTAGGTTTAGGGAAACCTAAACAGTAAAATATTTGTATATTATT
CGAATTTCACTCATCATAAAAACTTAAATTGCACCATAAAATTTTGTTTTACTATTAATGATGTAATTTG
TGTAACTTAAGATAAAAATAATATTCCGTAAGTTAACCGGCTAAAACCACGTATAAACCAGGGAACCTGT
TAAACCGGTTCTTTACTGGATAAAGAAATGAAAGCCCATGTAGACAGCTCCATTAGAGCCCAAACCCTAA
ATTTCTCATCTATATAAAAGGAGTGACATTAGGGTTTTTGTTCGTCCTCTTAAAGCTTCTCGTTTTCTCT
GCCGTCTCTCTCATTCGCGCGACGCAAACGATCTTCAGGTGATCTTCTTTCTCCAAATCCTCTCTCATAA
CTCTGATTTCGTACTTGTGTATTTGAGCTCACGCTCTGTTTCTCTCACCACAGCAGCTAGCATGGACAAG
AAGTACTCCATTGGGCTCGATATCGGCACAAACAGCGTCGGCTGGGCCGTCATTACGGACGAGTACAAGG
TGCCGAGCAAAAAATTCAAAGTTCTGGGCAATACCGATCGCCACAGCATAAAGAAGAACCTCATTGGCGC
CCTCCTGTTCGACTCCGGGGAGACGGCCGAAGCCACGCGGCTCAAAAGAACAGCACGGCGCAGATATACC
CGCAGAAAGAATCGGATCTGCTACCTGCAGGAGATCTTTAGTAATGAGATGGCTAAGGTGGATGACTCTT
TCTTCCATAGGCTGGAGGAGTCCTTTTTGGTGGAGGAGGATAAAAAGCACGAGCGCCACCCAATCTTTGG
CAATATCGTGGACGAGGTGGCGTACCATGAAAAGTACCCAACCATATATCATCTGAGGAAGAAGCTTGTA
GACAGTACTGATAAGGCTGACTTGCGGTTGATCTATCTCGCGCTGGCGCATATGATCAAATTTCGGGGAC
ACTTCCTCATCGAGGGGGACCTGAACCCAGACAACAGCGATGTCGACAAACTCTTTATCCAACTGGTTCA
GACTTACAATCAGCTTTTCGAAGAGAACCCGATCAACGCATCCGGAGTTGACGCCAAAGCAATCCTGAGC
GCTAGGCTGTCCAAATCCCGGCGGCTCGAAAACCTCATCGCACAGCTCCCTGGGGAGAAGAAGAACGGCC
TGTTTGGTAATCTTATCGCCCTGTCACTCGGGCTGACCCCCAACTTTAAATCTAACTTCGACCTGGCCGA
AGATGCCAAGCTTCAACTGAGCAAAGACACCTACGATGATGATCTCGACAATCTGCTGGCCCAGATCGGC
GACCAGTACGCAGACCTTTTTTTGGCGGCAAAGAACCTGTCAGACGCCATTCTGCTGAGTGATATTCTGC
GAGTGAACACGGAGATCACCAAAGCTCCGCTGAGCGCTAGTATGATCAAGCGCTATGATGAGCACCACCA
AGACTTGACTTTGCTGAAGGCCCTTGTCAGACAGCAACTGCCTGAGAAGTACAAGGAAATTTTCTTCGAT
CAGTCTAAAAATGGCTACGCCGGATACATTGACGGCGGAGCAAGCCAGGAGGAATTTTACAAATTTATTA
AGCCCATCTTGGAAAAAATGGACGGCACCGAGGAGCTGCTGGTAAAGCTTAACAGAGAAGATCTGTTGCG
CAAACAGCGCACTTTCGACAATGGAAGCATCCCCCACCAGATTCACCTGGGCGAACTGCACGCTATCCTC
AGGCGGCAAGAGGATTTCTACCCCTTTTTGAAAGATAACAGGGAAAAGATTGAGAAAATCCTCACATTTC
GGATACCCTACTATGTAGGCCCCCTCGCCCGGGGAAATTCCAGATTCGCGTGGATGACTCGCAAATCAGA
AGAGACCATCACTCCCTGGAACTTCGAGGAAGTCGTGGATAAGGGGGCCTCTGCCCAGTCCTTCATCGAA
AGGATGACTAACTTTGATAAAAATCTGCCTAACGAAAAGGTGCTTCCTAAACACTCTCTGCTGTACGAGT
ACTTCACAGTTTATAACGAGCTGACCAAGGTCAAATACGTCACAGAAGGGATGAGAAAGCCAGCATTCCT
GTCTGGAGAGCAGAAGAAAGCTATCGTGGACCTCCTCTTCAAGACGAACCGGAAAGTTACCGTGAAACAG
CTCAAAGAAGACTATTTCAAAAAGATTGAATGTTTCGACTCTGTTGAAATCAGCGGAGTGGAGGATCGCT
TCAACGCATCCCTGGGAACGTATCACGATCTCCTGAAAATCATTAAAGACAAGGACTTCCTGGACAATGA
GGAGAACGAGGACATTCTTGAGGACATTGTCCTCACCCTTACGTTGTTTGAAGATAGGGAGATGATTGAA
GAACGCTTGAAAACTTACGCTCATCTCTTCGACGACAAAGTCATGAAACAGCTCAAGAGGCGCCGATATA
CAGGATGGGGGCGGCTGTCAAGAAAACTGATCAATGGCATCCGAGACAAGCAGAGTGGAAAGACAATCCT
GGATTTTCTTAAGTCCGATGGATTTGCCAACCGGAACTTCATGCAGTTGATCCATGATGACTCTCTCACC
TTTAAGGAGGACATCCAGAAAGCACAAGTTTCTGGCCAGGGGGACAGTCTTCACGAGCACATCGCTAATC
TTGCAGGTAGCCCAGCTATCAAAAAGGGAATACTGCAGACCGTTAAGGTCGTGGATGAACTCGTCAAAGT
AATGGGAAGGCATAAGCCCGAGAATATCGTTATCGAGATGGCCCGAGAGAACCAAACTACCCAGAAGGGA
CAGAAGAACAGTAGGGAAAGGATGAAGAGGATTGAAGAGGGTATAAAAGAACTGGGGTCCCAAATCCTTA
AGGAACACCCAGTTGAAAACACCCAGCTTCAGAATGAGAAGCTCTACCTGTACTACCTGCAGAACGGCAG
GGACATGTACGTGGATCAGGAACTGGACATCAATCGGCTCTCCGACTACGACGTGGATCATATCGTGCCC
CAGTCTTTTCTCAAAGATGATTCTATTGATAATAAAGTGTTGACAAGATCCGATAAAAATAGAGGGAAGA
GTGATAACGTCCCCTCAGAAGAAGTTGTCAAGAAAATGAAAAATTATTGGCGGCAGCTGCTGAACGCCAA
ACTGATCACACAACGGAAGTTCGATAATCTGACTAAGGCTGAACGAGGTGGCCTGTCTGAGTTGGATAAA
GCCGGCTTCATCAAAAGGCAGCTTGTTGAGACACGCCAGATCACCAAGCACGTGGCCCAAATTCTCGATT
CACGCATGAACACCAAGTACGATGAAAATGACAAACTGATTCGAGAGGTGAAAGTTATTACTCTGAAGTC
TAAGCTGGTCTCAGATTTCAGAAAGGACTTTCAGTTTTATAAGGTGAGAGAGATCAACAATTACCACCAT
GCGCATGATGCCTACCTGAATGCAGTGGTAGGCACTGCACTTATCAAAAAATATCCCAAGCTTGAATCTG
AATTTGTTTACGGAGACTATAAAGTGTACGATGTTAGGAAAATGATCGCAAAGTCTGAGCAGGAAATAGG
CAAGGCCACCGCTAAGTACTTCTTTTACAGCAATATTATGAATTTTTTCAAGACCGAGATTACACTGGCC
AATGGAGAGATTCGGAAGCGACCACTTATCGAAACAAACGGAGAAACAGGAGAAATCGTGTGGGACAAGG
GTAGGGATTTCGCGACAGTCCGGAAGGTCCTGTCCATGCCGCAGGTGAACATCGTTAAAAAGACCGAAGT
ACAGACCGGAGGCTTCTCCAAGGAAAGTATCCTCCCGAAAAGGAACAGCGACAAGCTGATCGCACGCAAA
AAAGATTGGGACCCCAAGAAATACGGCGGATTCGATTCTCCTACAGTCGCTTACAGTGTACTGGTTGTGG
CCAAAGTGGAGAAAGGGAAGTCTAAAAAACTCAAAAGCGTCAAGGAACTGCTGGGCATCACAATCATGGA
GCGATCAAGCTTCGAAAAAAACCCCATCGACTTTCTCGAAGCGAAAGGATATAAAGAGGTCAAAAAAGAC
CTCATCATTAAGCTTCCCAAGTACTCTCTCTTTGAGCTTGAAAACGGCCGGAAACGAATGCTCGCTAGTG
CGGGCGAGCTGCAGAAAGGTAACGAGCTGGCACTGCCCTCTAAATACGTTAATTTCTTGTATCTGGCCAG
CCACTATGAAAAGCTCAAAGGGTCTCCCGAAGATAATGAGCAGAAGCAGCTGTTCGTGGAACAACACAAA
CACTACCTTGATGAGATCATCGAGCAAATAAGCGAGTTCTCCAAAAGAGTGATCCTCGCCGACGCTAACC
TCGATAAGGTGCTTTCTGCTTACAATAAGCACAGGGATAAGCCCATCAGGGAGCAGGCAGAAAACATTAT
CCACTTGTTTACTCTGACCAACTTGGGCGCGCCTGCAGCCTTCAAGTACTTCGACACCACCATAGACAGA
AAGCGGTACACCTCTACAAAGGAGGTCCTGGACGCCACACTGATTCATCAGTCAATTACGGGGCTCTATG
AAACAAGAATCGACCTCTCTCAGCTCGGTGGAGACGGAACAAGAAAGAGAAGAAAGGTGTGACGGATCCT
CGAATATGAAGATGAAGATGAAATATTTGGTGTGTCAAATAAAAAGCTTGTGTGCTTAAGTTTGTGTTTT
TTTCTTGGCTTGTTGTGTTATGAATTTGTGGCTTTTTCTAATATCAAATGAATGTAAGATCTCATTATAA
TGAATAAACAAATGTTTCTATAATCCATTGTGAATGTTTTGTTGGATCTCTTCTGCAGCATATAACTACT
GTATGTGCTATGGTATGGACTATGGAATATGATTAAAGATAAGGTTTAAACTATCAGTGTTTGACAGGAT
ATATTGGCGGGTAAACCTAAGAGAAAAGAGCGTTTATTAGAATAATCGGATATTTAAAAGGGCGTGAAAA
GGTTTATCCGTTCGTCCATTTGTATGTGCATGCCAACCACAGGAGATCCAAAAGGATCTAGGTGAAGATC
CTTTTTGATAATCTCATGACCAAAATCCCTTAACGTGAGTTTTCGTTCCACTGAGCGTCAGACCCCGTAG
AAAAGATCAAAGGATCTTC
