>Addgene plasmid #246289 | p305N-6 | depositor partial sequence | sequence record 487314 | Promoter
CAAAAGTACCACATCGCTTAGGTAAAGAAAGCAGCTGAGTTTATATATGGTTAGAGACGAAGTAGTGATT
